>Addgene plasmid #77117 | NME8 gRNA (BRDN0001145469) | addgene full sequence | sequence record 187150 | Addgene Assembled Sequence
CCCGGGTGCAAAGATGGATAAAGTTTTAAACAGAGAGGAATCTTTGCAGCTAATGGACCTTCTAGGTCTT
GAAAGGAGTGGGAATTGGCTCCGGTGCCCGTCAGTGGGCAGAGCGCACATCGCCCACAGTCCCCGAGAAG
TTGGGGGGAGGGGTCGGCAATTGATCCGGTGCCTAGAGAAGGTGGCGCGGGGTAAACTGGGAAAGTGATG
TCGTGTACTGGCTCCGCCTTTTTCCCGAGGGTGGGGGAGAACCGTATATAAGTGCAGTAGTCGCCGTGAA
CGTTCTTTTTCGCAACGGGTTTGCCGCCAGAACACAGGTAAGTGCCGTGTGTGGTTCCCGCGGGCCTGGC
CTCTTTACGGGTTATGGCCCTTGCGTGCCTTGAATTACTTCCACCTGGCTGCAGTACGTGATTCTTGATC
CCGAGCTTCGGGTTGGAAGTGGGTGGGAGAGTTCGAGGCCTTGCGCTTAAGGAGCCCCTTCGCCTCGTGC
TTGAGTTGAGGCCTGGCCTGGGCGCTGGGGCCGCCGCGTGCGAATCTGGTGGCACCTTCGCGCCTGTCTC
GCTGCTTTCGATAAGTCTCTAGCCATTTAAAATTTTTGATGACCTGCTGCGACGCTTTTTTTCTGGCAAG
ATAGTCTTGTAAATGCGGGCCAAGATCTGCACACTGGTATTTCGGTTTTTGGGGCCGCGGGCGGCGACGG
GGCCCGTGCGTCCCAGCGCACATGTTCGGCGAGGCGGGGCCTGCGAGCGCGGCCACCGAGAATCGGACGG
GGGTAGTCTCAAGCTGGCCGGCCTGCTCTGGTGCCTGGCCTCGCGCCGCCGTGTATCGCCCCGCCCTGGG
CGGCAAGGCTGGCCCGGTCGGCACCAGTTGCGTGAGCGGAAAGATGGCCGCTTCCCGGCCCTGCTGCAGG
GAGCTCAAAATGGAGGACGCGGCGCTCGGGAGAGCGGGCGGGTGAGTCACCCACACAAAGGAAAAGGGCC
TTTCCGTCCTCAGCCGTCGCTTCATGTGACTCCACGGAGTACCGGGCGCCGTCCAGGCACCTCGATTAGT
TCTCGAGCTTTTGGAGTACGTCGTCTTTAGGTTGGGGGGAGGGGTTTTATGCGATGGAGTTTCCCCACAC
TGAGTGGGTGGAGACTGAAGTTAGGCCAGCTTGGCACTTGATGTAATTCTCCTTGGAATTTGCCCTTTTT
GAGTTTGGATCTTGGTTCATTCTCAAGCCTCAGACAGTGGTTCAAAGTTTTTTTCTTCCATTTCAGGTGT
CGTGACGTACGGCCACCATGACCGAGTACAAGCCCACGGTGCGCCTCGCCACCCGCGACGACGTCCCCAG
GGCCGTACGCACCCTCGCCGCCGCGTTCGCCGACTACCCCGCCACGCGCCACACCGTCGATCCGGACCGC
CACATCGAGCGGGTCACCGAGCTGCAAGAACTCTTCCTCACGCGCGTCGGGCTCGACATCGGCAAGGTGT
GGGTCGCGGACGACGGCGCCGCCGTGGCGGTCTGGACCACGCCGGAGAGCGTCGAAGCGGGGGCGGTGTT
CGCCGAGATCGGCCCGCGCATGGCCGAGTTGAGCGGTTCCCGGCTGGCCGCGCAGCAACAGATGGAAGGC
CTCCTGGCGCCGCACCGGCCCAAGGAGCCCGCGTGGTTCCTGGCCACCGTCGGAGTCTCGCCCGACCACC
AGGGCAAGGGTCTGGGCAGCGCCGTCGTGCTCCCCGGAGTGGAGGCGGCCGAGCGCGCCGGGGTGCCCGC
CTTCCTGGAGACCTCCGCGCCCCGCAACCTCCCCTTCTACGAGCGGCTCGGCTTCACCGTCACCGCCGAC
GTCGAGGTGCCCGAAGGACCGCGCACCTGGTGCATGACCCGCAAGCCCGGTGCCTGAACGCGTTAAGTCG
ACAATCAACCTCTGGATTACAAAATTTGTGAAAGATTGACTGGTATTCTTAACTATGTTGCTCCTTTTAC
GCTATGTGGATACGCTGCTTTAATGCCTTTGTATCATGCTATTGCTTCCCGTATGGCTTTCATTTTCTCC
TCCTTGTATAAATCCTGGTTGCTGTCTCTTTATGAGGAGTTGTGGCCCGTTGTCAGGCAACGTGGCGTGG
TGTGCACTGTGTTTGCTGACGCAACCCCCACTGGTTGGGGCATTGCCACCACCTGTCAGCTCCTTTCCGG
GACTTTCGCTTTCCCCCTCCCTATTGCCACGGCGGAACTCATCGCCGCCTGCCTTGCCCGCTGCTGGACA
GGGGCTCGGCTGTTGGGCACTGACAATTCCGTGGTGTTGTCGGGGAAATCATCGTCCTTTCCTTGGCTGC
TCGCCTGTGTTGCCACCTGGATTCTGCGCGGGACGTCCTTCTGCTACGTCCCTTCGGCCCTCAATCCAGC
GGACCTTCCTTCCCGCGGCCTGCTGCCGGCTCTGCGGCCTCTTCCGCGTCTTCGCCTTCGCCCTCAGACG
AGTCGGATCTCCCTTTGGGCCGCCTCCCCGCGTCGACTTTAAGACCAATGACTTACAAGGCAGCTGTAGA
TCTTAGCCACTTTTTAAAAGAAAAGGGGGGACTGGAAGGGCTAATTCACTCCCAACGAAGACAAGATCTG
CTTTTTGCTTGTACTGGGTCTCTCTGGTTAGACCAGATCTGAGCCTGGGAGCTCTCTGGCTAACTAGGGA
ACCCACTGCTTAAGCCTCAATAAAGCTTGCCTTGAGTGCTTCAAGTAGTGTGTGCCCGTCTGTTGTGTGA
CTCTGGTAACTAGAGATCCCTCAGACCCTTTTAGTCAGTGTGGAAAATCTCTAGCAGTACGTATAGTAGT
TCATGTCATCTTATTATTCAGTATTTATAACTTGCAAAGAAATGAATATCAGAGAGTGAGAGGAACTTGT
TTATTGCAGCTTATAATGGTTACAAATAAAGCAATAGCATCACAAATTTCACAAATAAAGCATTTTTTTC
ACTGCATTCTAGTTGTGGTTTGTCCAAACTCATCAATGTATCTTATCATGTCTGGCTCTAGCTATCCCGC
CCCTAACTCCGCCCATCCCGCCCCTAACTCCGCCCAGTTCCGCCCATTCTCCGCCCCATGGCTGACTAAT
TTTTTTTATTTATGCAGAGGCCGAGGCCGCCTCGGCCTCTGAGCTATTCCAGAAGTAGTGAGGAGGCTTT
TTTGGAGGCCTAGGGACGTACCCAATTCGCCCTATAGTGAGTCGTATTACGCGCGCTCACTGGCCGTCGT
TTTACAACGTCGTGACTGGGAAAACCCTGGCGTTACCCAACTTAATCGCCTTGCAGCACATCCCCCTTTC
GCCAGCTGGCGTAATAGCGAAGAGGCCCGCACCGATCGCCCTTCCCAACAGTTGCGCAGCCTGAATGGCG
AATGGG
[124 nt withheld, positions 3367-3490]
C
[91 nt withheld, positions 3492-3582]
A
[49 nt withheld, positions 3584-3632]
CCTTTGACGTTGGAGTCCACGTTCTTT
[37 nt withheld, positions 3660-3696]
ACCCTATCTCGGTCTATTCTTTTGATTTATAAGGGATTTTGCCGATTTCGGCCTATTGGTTAAAAAATGA
GCTGATTTAACAAAAATTTAACGCGAATTTTAACAAAATATTAACGCTTACAATTTAGGTGGCACTTTTC
GGGGAAATGTGCGCGGAACCCCTATTTGTTTATTTTTCTAAATACATTCAAATATGTATCCGCTCATGAG
ACAATAACCCTGATAAATGCTTCAATAATATTGAAAAAGGAAGAGTATGAGTATTCAACATTTCCGTGTC
GCCCTTATTCCCTTTTTTGCGGCATTTTGCCTTCCTGTTTTTGCTCACCCAGAAACGCTGGTGAAAGTAA
AAGATGCTGAAGATCAGTTGGGTGCACGAGTGGGTTACATCGAACTGGATCTCAACAGCGGTAAGATCCT
TGAGAGTTTTCGCCCCGAAGAACGTTTTCCAATGATGAGCACTTTTAAAGTTCTGCTATGTGGCGCGGTA
TTATCCCGTATTGACGCCGGGCAAGAGCAACTCGGTCGCCGCATACACTATTCTCAGAATGACTTGGTTG
AGTACTCACCAGTCACAGAAAAGCATCTTACGGATGGCATGACAGTAAGAGAATTATGCAGTGCTGCCAT
AACCATGAGTGATAACACTGCGGCCAACTTACTTCTGACAACGATCGGAGGACCGAAGGAGCTAACCGCT
TTTTTGCACAACATGGGGGATCATGTAACTCGCCTTGATCGTTGGGAACCGGAGCTGAATGAAGCCATAC
CAAACGACGAGCGTGACACCACGATGCCTGTAGCAATGGCAACAACGTTGCGCAAACTATTAACTGGCGA
ACTACTTACTCTAGCTTCCCGGCAACAATTAATAGACTGGATGGAGGCGGATAAAGTTGCAGGACCACTT
CTGCGCTCGGCCCTTCCGGCTGGCTGGTTTATTGCTGATAAATCTGGAGCCGGTGAGCGTGGGTCTCGCG
GTATCATTGCAGCACTGGGGCCAGATGGTAAGCCCTCCCGTATCGTAGTTATCTACACGACGGGGAGTCA
GGCAACTATGGATGAACGAAATAGACAGATCGCTGAGATAGGTGCCTCACTGATTAAGCATTGGTAACTG
TCAGACCAAGTTTACTCATATATACTTTAGATTGATTTAAAACTTCATTTTTAATTTAAAAGGATCTAGG
TGAAGATCCTTTTTGATAATCTCATGACCAAAATCCCTTAACGTGAGTTTTCGTTCCACTGAGCGTCAGA
CCCCGTAGAAAAGATCAAAGGATCTTCTTGAGATCCTTTTTTTCTGCGCGTAATCTGCTGCTTGCAAACA
AAAAAACCACCGCTACCAGCGGTGGTTTGTTTGCCGGATCAAGAGCTACCAACTCTTTTTCCGAAGGTAA
CTGGCTTCAGCAGAGCGCAGATACCAAATACTGTTCTTCTAGTGTAGCCGTAGTTAGGCCACCACTTCAA
GAACTCTGTAGCACCGCCTACATACCTCGCTCTGCTAATCCTGTTACCAGTGGCTGCTGCCAGTGGCGAT
AAGTCGTGTCTTACCGGGTTGGACTCAAGACGATAGTTACCGGATAAGGCGCAGCGGTCGGGCTGAACGG
GGGGTTCGTGCACACAGCCCAGCTTGGAGCGAACGACCTACACCGAACTGAGATACCTACAGCGTGAGCT
ATGAGAAAGCGCCACGCTTCCCGAAGGGAGAAAGGCGGACAGGTATCCGGTAAGCGGCAGGGTCGGAACA
GGAGAGCGCACGAGGGAGCTTCCAGGGGGAAACGCCTGGTATCTTTATAGTCCTGTCGGGTTTCGCCACC
TCTGACTTGAGCGTCGATTTTTGTGATGCTCGTCAGGGGGGCGGAGCCTATGGAAAAACGCCAGCAACGC
GGCCTTTTTACGGTTCCTGGCCTTTTGCTGGCCTTTTGCTCACATGTTCTTTCCTGCGTTATCCCCTGAT
TCTGTGGATAACCGTATTACCGCCTTTGAGTGAGCTGATACCGCTCGCCGCAGCCGAACGACCGAGCGCA
GCGAGTCAGTGAGCGAGGAAGCGGAAGAGCGCCCAATACGCAAACCGCCTCTCCCCGCGCGTTGGCCGAT
TCATTAATGCAGCTGGCACGACAGGTTTCCCGACTGGAAAGCGGGCAGTGAGCGCAACGCAATTAATGTG
AGTTAGCTCACTCATTAGGCACCCCAGGCTTTACACTTTATGCTTCCGGCTCGTATGTTGTGTGGAATTG
TGAGCGGATAACAATTTCACACAGGAAACAGCTATGACCATGATTACGCCAAGCGCGCAATTAACCCTCA
CTAAAGGGAACAAAAGCTGGAGCTGCAAGCTTAATGTAGTCTTATGCAATACTCTTGTAGTCTTGCAACA
TGGTAACGATGAGTTAGCAACATGCCTTACAAGGAGAGAAAAAGCACCGTGCATGCCGATTGGTGGAAGT
AAGGTGGTACGATCGTGCCTTATTAGGAAGGCAACAGACGGGTCTGACATGGATTGGACGAACCACTGAA
TTGCCGCATTGCAGAGATATTGTATTTAAGTGCCTAGCTCGATACATAAACGGGTCTCTCTGGTTAGACC
AGATCTGAGCCTGGGAGCTCTCTGGCTAACTAGGGAACCCACTGCTTAAGCCTCAATAAAGCTTGCCTTG
AGTGCTTCAAGTAGTGTGTGCCCGTCTGTTGTGTGACTCTGGTAACTAGAGATCCCTCAGACCCTTTTAG
TCAGTGTGGAAAATCTCTAGCAGTGGCGCCCGAACAGGGACTTGAAAGCGAAAGGGAAACCAGAGGAGCT
CTCTCGACGCAGGACTCGGCTTGCTGAAGCGCGCACGGCAAGAGGCGAGGGGCGGCGACTGGTGAGTACG
CCAAAAATTTTGACTAGCGGAGGCTAGAAGGAGAGAGATGGGTGCGAGAGCGTCAGTATTAAGCGGGGGA
GAATTAGATCGCGATGGGAAAAAATTCGGTTAAGGCCAGGGGGAAAGAAAAAATATAAATTAAAACATAT
AGTATGGGCAAGCAGGGAGCTAGAACGATTCGCAGTTAATCCTGGCCTGTTAGAAACATCAGAAGGCTGT
AGACAAATACTGGGACAGCTACAACCATCCCTTCAGACAGGATCAGAAGAACTTAGATCATTATATAATA
CAGTAGCAACCCTCTATTGTGTGCATCAAAGGATAGAGATAAAAGACACCAAGGAAGCTTTAGACAAGAT
AGAGGAAGAGCAAAACAAAAGTAAGACCACCGCACAGCAAGCGGCCGCTGATCTTCAGACCTGGAGGAGG
AGATATGAGGGACAATTGGAGAAGTGAATTATATAAATATAAAGTAGTAAAAATTGAACCATTAGGAGTA
GCACCCACCAAGGCAAAGAGAAGAGTGGTGCAGAGAGAAAAAAGAGCAGTGGGAATAGGAGCTTTGTTCC
TTGGGTTCTTGGGAGCAGCAGGAAGCACTATGGGCGCAGCGTCAATGACGCTGACGGTACAGGCCAGACA
ATTATTGTCTGGTATAGTGCAGCAGCAGAACAATTTGCTGAGGGCTATTGAGGCGCAACAGCATCTGTTG
CAACTCACAGTCTGGGGCATCAAGCAGCTCCAGGCAAGAATCCTGGCTGTGGAAAGATACCTAAAGGATC
AACAGCTCCTGGGGATTTGGGGTTGCTCTGGAAAACTCATTTGCACCACTGCTGTGCCTTGGAATGCTAG
TTGGAGTAATAAATCTCTGGAACAGATTTGGAATCACACGACCTGGATGGAGTGGGACAGAGAAATTAAC
AATTACACAAGCTTAATACACTCCTTAATTGAAGAATCGCAAAACCAGCAAGAAAAGAATGAACAAGAAT
TATTGGAATTAGATAAATGGGCAAGTTTGTGGAATTGGTTTAACATAACAAATTGGCTGTGGTATATAAA
ATTATTCATAATGATAGTAGGAGGCTTGGTAGGTTTAAGAATAGTTTTTGCTGTACTTTCTATAGTGAAT
AGAGTTAGGCAGGGATATTCACCATTATCGTTTCAGACCCACCTCCCAACCCCGAGGGGACCCAGAGAGG
GCCTATTTCCCATGATTCCTTCATATTTGCATATACGATACAAGGCTGTTAGAGAGATAATTAGAATTAA
TTTGACTGTAAACACAAAGATATTAGTACAAAATACGTGACGTAGAAAGTAATAATTTCTTGGGTAGTTT
GCAGTTTTAAAATTATGTTTTAAAATGGACTATCATATGCTTACCGTAACTTGAAAGTATTTCGATTTCT
TGGCTTTATATATCTTGTGGAAAGGACGAAACACCGAACTTATAGAAAACATGACCGTTTTAGAGCTAGA
AATAGCAAGTTAAAATAAGGCTAGTCCGTTATCAACTTGAAAAAGTGGCACCGAGTCGGTGCTTTTTTAA
GCTTGGCGTAACTAGATCTTGAGACAAATGGCAGTATTCATCCACAATTTTAAAAGAAAAGGGGGGATTG
GGGGGTACAGTGCAGGGGAAAGAATAGTAGACATAATAGCAACAGACATACAAACTAAAGAATTACAAAA
ACAAATTACAAAAATTCAAAATTTTCGGGTTTATTACAGGGACAGCAGAGATCCACTTTGGCGCCGGCTC
GAGGGGG
Features (pLannotate 1.2.2; 29 found; start..end, strand, type, name):
     14..80      +  CDS            small t antigen (fragment): SV40 (simian virus 40) small t antigen
    106..317     +  promoter       EF-1α core promoter: core promoter for human elongation factor EF-1α
    318..1256    +  intron         EF-1α intron A: intron upstream of the start codon of human EF-1α
   1278..1877    +  CDS            PuroR (fragment): puromycin N-acetyltransferase; pac from Streptomyces; confers resistance to puromycin
   1893..2481    +  misc_feature   WPRE: woodchuck hepatitis virus posttranscriptional regulatory element
   2532..2551    +  misc_feature   cPPT/CTS (fragment): central polypurine tract and central termination sequence of HIV-1
   2553..2786    +  LTR            3' LTR (ΔU3): self-inactivating 3' long terminal repeat (LTR) from HIV-1
   2864..2985    +  polyA_signal   SV40 poly(A) signal: SV40 polyadenylation signal
   3025..3160    +  rep_origin     SV40 ori: SV40 origin of replication
   3181..3199    -  promoter       T7 promoter: promoter for bacteriophage T7 RNA polymerase
   3207..3362    +  CDS            lacZα (fragment): LacZα fragment of β-galactosidase; lacZ fragment
   3367..3795    +  rep_origin     f1 ori (sequence partly withheld): f1 bacteriophage origin of replication; arrow indicates direction of (+) strand synthesis
   3848..3952    +  promoter       AmpR promoter: bla
   3953..4813    +  CDS            AmpR: β-lactamase; bla; confers resistance to ampicillin, carbenicillin, and related antibiotics
   4984..5572    +  rep_origin     ori: high-copy-number ColE1/pMB1/pBR322/pUC origin of replication
   5755..5847    +  CDS            lacI (fragment): lac repressor; lacI; The lac repressor binds to the lac operator to inhibit transcription in E. coli. This inhibition can be relieved by adding lactose or isopropyl-β-D-thiogalactopyranoside (IPTG).
   5860..5881    +  protein_bind   CAP binding site: CAP binding activates transcription in the presence of cAMP. E. coli catabolite activator protein
   5896..5926    +  promoter       lac promoter: promoter for the E. coli lac operon
   5934..5950    +  protein_bind   lac operator: The lac repressor binds to the lac operator to inhibit transcription in E. coli. This inhibition can be relieved by adding lactose or isopropyl-β-D-thiogalactopyranoside (IPTG). lac repressor encoded by lacI
   5995..6013    +  promoter       T3 promoter: promoter for bacteriophage T3 RNA polymerase
   6041..6267    +  promoter       RSV promoter: Rous sarcoma virus enhancer/promoter
   6268..6448    +  LTR            5' LTR (truncated): truncated 5' long terminal repeat (LTR) from HIV-1
   6495..6620    +  misc_feature   HIV-1 Ψ: packaging signal of human immunodeficiency virus type 1
   6604..6967    +  CDS            HIV-1 gag (fragment): gag protein from human immunodeficiency virus 1; gag
   7113..7346    +  misc_feature   RRE: The Rev response element (RRE) of HIV-1 allows for Rev-dependent mRNA export from the nucleus to the cytoplasm.
   7723..7749    +  CDS            Rev (fragment): human immunodeficiency virus 1 (HIV-1) Rev protein; rev; enhances nuclear export of unspliced and incompletely spliced viral mRNAs
   7753..7993    +  promoter       U6 promoter: RNA polymerase III promoter for human U6 snRNA
   8023..8098    +  misc_RNA       gRNA scaffold: guide RNA scaffold for the Streptococcus pyogenes CRISPR/Cas9 system
   8154..8271    +  misc_feature   cPPT/CTS: central polypurine tract and central termination sequence of HIV-1
