[The description below was written by a language model from this plasmid's Addgene catalogue record and pLannotate feature annotations shown in this document.]
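Description:
NME8 gRNA (BRDN0001145469) is a third-generation lentiviral guide RNA plasmid built on the lentiGuide-Puro backbone and designed to target human NME8 (also known as TXNDC3 or SPTRX2), with the guide designed against the NM_016616.4 reference transcript. The assembled sequence is 8,323 nt. In bacteria it is maintained as a high-copy plasmid through a ColE1/pUC-type origin and selected with ampicillin via the β-lactamase gene. An f1 origin, an SV40 origin and poly(A) signal, and remnants of lac, T7 and T3 elements are carried over in the backbone.

The lentiviral transfer cassette begins with an RSV promoter fused to a truncated HIV-1 5' LTR, which makes genomic RNA production in packaging cells Tat-independent. This is followed by the Ψ packaging signal with a partial gag sequence, the Rev response element for nuclear export of the unspliced genome, and a cPPT/CTS that aids nuclear import. The cassette ends in a ΔU3 self-inactivating 3' LTR. Within this unit, a human U6 RNA polymerase III promoter drives the NME8-specific spacer joined to the Streptococcus pyogenes Cas9 guide RNA scaffold. Downstream, an EF-1α core promoter with its intron A expresses puromycin N-acetyltransferase for selection of transduced mammalian cells, and a WPRE enhances transcript expression.

The plasmid does not encode Cas9, so it is meant to be used with a separate Cas9 lentivector such as lentiCas9-Blast or in cells that already express Cas9. It is used for CRISPR knockout of NME8, and the depositor comments link it to a human kinome gRNA library built with optimized sgRNA design rules.
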