Addgene plasmid #77117: NME8 gRNA (BRDN0001145469)
Purpose: 3rd generation lentiviral gRNA plasmid targeting human NME8
Depositing lab: John Doench & David Root. Depositing organization: Broad Institute. Publication: Optimized sgRNA design to maximize activity and minimize off-target effects of CRISPR-Cas9. Doench JG, Fusi N, Sullender M, Hegde M, Vaimberg EW, Donovan KF, Smith I, Tothova Z, Wilen C, Orchard R, Virgin HW, Listgarten J, Root DE. Nat Biotechnol. 2016 Jan 18. doi: 10.1038/nbt.3437. PubMed 26780180.
Backbone
  Vector backbone: lentiGuide-Puro
  Backbone manufacturer: Zhang Lab (Addgene plasmid # 52963)
  Vector type: Mammalian Expression, Lentiviral, CRISPR
  Selectable markers: Puromycin
Growth in bacteria
  Bacterial resistance: Ampicillin, 100 μg/mL
  Growth temperature: 37°C
  Growth strain: DH5alpha
  Copy number: High Copy
Gene/Insert
  Gene/Insert name: NME8 (alt names: NME8; NM_016616.4)
  gRNA/shRNA sequence: AACTTATAGAAAACATGACC
  Species: H. sapiens (human)
  Entrez Gene: NME8 (a.k.a. CILD6, HEL-S-99, NM23-H8, SPTRX2, TXNDC3, sptrx-2)
  Promoter: hU6
  Cloning method: Unknown
  Sequencing primers: 5′ U6-F; 3′ pS2-R
Terms and licenses: Academic/Nonprofit Terms; Industry Terms: Not Available to Industry
Depositor comments: The gRNA was designed to target the following Genbank reference sequence(s): NM_016616.4. Note that this plasmid does NOT contain Cas9. It should be used in conjunction with lentiCas9-Blast (Addgene #52962) or otherwise with cell lines already expressing Cas9. Browse the full kinome gRNA library at http://www.addgene.org/pooled-library/broadgpp-human-kinome/ or visit http://www.broadinstitute.org/rnai/public/ for detailed protocols and information.
How to cite: NME8 gRNA (BRDN0001145469) was a gift from John Doench & David Root (Addgene plasmid # 77117 ; http://n2t.net/addgene:77117 ; RRID:Addgene_77117)
