>Addgene plasmid #77117 | NME8 gRNA (BRDN0001145469) | depositor partial sequence | sequence record 144577 | Target Sequence
AACTTATAGAAAACATGACC
