>Addgene plasmid #77117 | NME8 gRNA (BRDN0001145469) | addgene partial sequence | sequence record 187149 | hU6-F
GTAGAAAGTAATAATTTCTTGGGTAGTTTGCAGTTTTAAAATTATGTTTTAAAATGGACTATCATATGCT
TACCGTAACTTGAAAGTATTTCGATTTCTTGGCTTTATATATCTTGTGGAAAGGACGAAACACCGAACTT
ATAGAAAACATGACCGTTTTAGAGCTAGAAATAGCAAGTTAAAATAAGGCTAGTCCGTTATCAACTTGAA
AAAGTGGCACCGAGTCGGTGCTTTTTTAAGCTTGGCGTAACTAGATCTTGAGACAAATGGCAGTATTCAT
CCACAATTTTAAAAGAAAAGGGGGGATTGGGGGGTACAGTGCAGGGGAAAGAATAGTAGACATAATAGCA
ACAGACATACAAACTAAAGAATTACAAAAACAAATTACAAAAATTCAAAATTTTCGGGTTTATTACAGGG
ACAGCAGAGATCCACTTTGGCGCCGGCTCGAGGGGGCCCGGGTGCAAAGATGGATAAAGTTTTAAACAGA
GAGGAATCTTTGCAGCTAATGGACCTTCTAGGTCTTGAAAGGAGTGGGAATTGGCTCCGGTGCCCGTCAG
TGGGCAGAGC
